Addgene plasmid #236998: FBXO42-HaloTag Vector
Depositing lab: Promega Corporation.
Backbone
  Vector backbone: pFC221K HaloTag(R) CMV-Blast BiBRET Vector
  Vector type: Mammalian Expression
  Selectable markers: Blasticidin
Growth in bacteria
  Bacterial resistance: Kanamycin, 50 μg/mL
  Growth temperature: 37°C
  Growth strain: DH5alpha
  Copy number: High Copy
Gene/Insert
  Gene/Insert name: FBXO42
  Species: H. sapiens (human)
  Mutation: None
  Entrez Gene: FBXO42 (a.k.a. Fbx42, JFK)
  Promoter: CMV
  Tag / fusion protein: HaloTag (R) (C terminal on backbone)
  Cloning method: Other
How to cite: FBXO42-HaloTag Vector was a gift from Promega Corporation (Addgene plasmid # 236998 ; http://n2t.net/addgene:236998 ; RRID:Addgene_236998)
