[The description below was written by a language model from this plasmid's Addgene catalogue record and pLannotate feature annotations shown in this document.]
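Description:
FBXO42-HaloTag Vector is a mammalian expression plasmid built on the pFC221K HaloTag CMV-Blast BiBRET backbone, in which full-length, unmutated human FBXO42 (also called Fbx42 or JFK) is fused at its C terminus to HaloTag. It is propagated in E. coli from a high-copy ColE1/pUC-type origin and selected with kanamycin, through an nptII (neo/kan) gene driven by the synthetic bacterial EM7 promoter. For selection in mammalian cells it carries a separate cassette in which the SV40 enhancer/early promoter drives blasticidin S deaminase (BSD), followed by a synthetic polyadenylation signal.

The expression unit consists of the CMV immediate-early enhancer and promoter, a chimeric β-globin/immunoglobulin intron that typically improves transcript processing and expression, and a T7 promoter just upstream of the open reading frame, which could support in vitro transcription. The FBXO42 coding sequence is joined through a TEV protease recognition site to HaloTag, a modified bacterial dehalogenase that bonds covalently to chloroalkane ligands, so the fusion can be labelled with fluorescent ligands or captured on resin, and the tag could be cleaved off with TEV protease. SV40 polyadenylation signals are annotated on either side of the cassette, and a single loxP site lies next to the kanamycin marker; the record does not explain its purpose.

FBXO42 is the substrate-recognition subunit of an SCF-type E3 ubiquitin ligase that targets p53 for ubiquitination and degradation. The backbone name suggests use of the HaloTag fusion as an energy acceptor in BRET-style proximity or interaction assays, though the record does not state a specific application.
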