Features (pLannotate 1.2.2; 20 found; start..end, strand, type, name):
      1..589     +  rep_origin     ori: high-copy-number ColE1/pMB1/pBR322/pUC origin of replication
    750..1541    -  CDS            neo: KKA2_KLEPN - Also known as kan, nptII. Experimental evidence at protein level: Swiss-Prot protein existence level 1. Resistance to kanamycin, neomycin, paromomycin, ribostamycin, butirosin and gentamicin B. From Klebsiella pneumoniae.
   1573..1620    -  promoter       EM7 promoter: synthetic bacterial promoter&nbsp
   1630..1663    -  protein_bind   loxP: Cre-mediated recombination occurs in the 8-bp core sequence (GCATACAT). Cre recombinase
   1687..1755    +  CDS            large T antigen (fragment): large T antigen from SV40 (simian virus 40)
   1778..1899    +  polyA_signal   SV40 poly(A) signal: SV40 polyadenylation signal
   1925..1952    -  CDS            SET1 (fragment): solubility-enhancement tag derived from T7 phage gene 10B
   1948..1976    -  misc_feature   MCS (fragment): pUC18/19 multiple cloning site
   1987..2870    -  CDS            HaloTag® (fragment): modified bacterial dehalogenase that forms covalent bonds with chloroalkane derivatives
   2886..2906    -  CDS            TEV site: tobacco etch virus (TEV) protease recognition and cleavage site
   2928..5078    -  CDS            FBXO42: FBX42_HUMAN - Also known as FBX42, JFK, KIAA1332. Experimental evidence at protein level: Swiss-Prot protein existence level 1. Substrate-recognition component of some SCF (SKP1-CUL1-F-box protein)-type E3 ubiquitin ligase complex. Specifically recognizes p53/TP53, promoting its ubiquitination and degradation. From Homo sapiens (Human).
   5092..5110    -  promoter       T7 promoter: promoter for bacteriophage T7 RNA polymerase
   5154..5286    -  intron         chimeric intron: chimera between introns from human β-globin and immunoglobulin heavy chain genes
   5425..5624    -  promoter       CMV promoter: human cytomegalovirus (CMV) immediate early promoter
   5626..5991    -  enhancer       CMV enhancer: human cytomegalovirus immediate early enhancer
   6056..6139    +  CDS            large T antigen (fragment): large T antigen from SV40 (simian virus 40)
   6162..6243    +  polyA_signal   SV40 poly(A) signal: SV40 polyadenylation signal
   6322..6679    +  promoter       SV40 promoter: SV40 enhancer and early promoter
   6710..7108    +  CDS            BSD: blasticidin S deaminase; Aspergillus terreus BSD; confers resistance to blasticidin
   7132..7180    +  polyA_signal   poly(A) signal: synthetic polyadenylation signal
>Addgene plasmid #236998 | FBXO42-HaloTag Vector | addgene full sequence | sequence record 477408 | Addgene Long Read Sequencing Result
TTGAAATCCTTTTTTTCTGCGCGTAATCTGCTGCTTGCAAACAAAAAAACCACCGCTACCAGCGGTGGTT
TGTTTGCCGGATCAAGAGCTACCAACTCTTTTTCCGAAGGTAACTGGCTTCAGCAGAGCGCAGATACCAA
ATACTGTCCTTCTAGTGTAGCCGTAGTTAGGCCACCACTTCAAGAACTCTGTAGCACCGCCTACATACCT
CGCTCTGCTAATCCTGTTACCAGTGGCTGCTGCCAGTGGCGATAAGTCGTGTCTTACCGGGTTGGACTCA
AGACGATAGTTACCGGATAAGGCGCAGCGGTCGGGCTGAACGGGGGGTTCGTGCACACAGCCCAGCTTGG
AGCGAACGACCTACACCGAACTGAGATACCTACAGCGTGAGCTATGAGAAAGCGCCACGCTTCCCGAAGG
GAGAAAGGCGGACAGGTATCCGGTAAGCGGCAGGGTCGGAACAGGAGAGCGCACGAGGGAGCTTCCAGGG
GGAAACGCCTGGTATCTTTATAGTCCTGTCGGGTTTCGCCACCTCTGACTTGAGCGTCGATTTTTGTGAT
GCTCGTCAGGGGGGCGGAGCCTATGGAAAAACGCCAGCAACGCGGCCTTTTTACGGTTCCTGGCCTTTTG
CTGGCCTTTTGCTCACATGTTCTTTCCTGCGTTATCCCCTGATTCTGTGGATAACCGTATTACCGCCTTT
GAGTGAGCTGATACCGGTTGGGCGTCGCTTGGTCGGTCATTTCGAATCAGAAGAACTCGTCAAGAAGGCG
ATAGAAGGCGATGCGCTGCGAATCGGGAGCGGCGATACCGTAAAGCACGAGGAAGCGGTCAGCCCATTCG
CCGCCAAGCTCTTCAGCAATATCACGGGTAGCCAACGCTATGTCCTGATAGCGGTCCGCCACACCCAGCC
GGCCACAGTCGATGAATCCAGAAAAGCGGCCATTTTCCACCATGATATTCGGCAAGCAGGCATCGCCATG
GGTCACGACGAGATCCTCGCCGTCGGGCATGCGCGCCTTGAGCCTGGCGAACAGTTCGGCTGGCGCGAGC
CCCTGATGCTCTTCGTCCAGATCATCCTGATCGACAAGACCGGCTTCCATCCGAGTACGTGCTCGCTCGA
TGCGATGTTTCGCTTGGTGGTCGAATGGGCAGGTAGCCGGATCAAGCGTATGCAGCCGCCGCATTGCATC
AGCCATGATGGATACTTTCTCGGCAGGAGCAAGGTGAGATGACAGGAGATCCTGCCCCGGCACTTCGCCC
AATAGCAGCCAGTCCCTTCCCGCTTCAGTGACAACGTCGAGCACAGCTGCGCAAGGAACGCCCGTCGTGG
CCAGCCACGATAGCCGCGCTGCCTCGTCCTGCAGTTCATTCAGGGCACCGGACAGGTCGGTCTTGACAAA
AAGAACCGGGCGCCCCTGCGCTGACAGCCGGAACACGGCGGCATCAGAGCAGCCGATTGTCTGTTGTGCC
CAGTCATAGCCGAATAGCCTCTCCACCCAAGCGGCCGGAGAACCTGCGTGCAATCCATCTTGTTCAATCA
TGATCTGCCTCCTGGGTTTAGTTCCTCACCTTGTCGTATTATACTATGCCGATATACTATGCCGATGATT
AATTGTCAACAGTGGATCCATAACTTCGTATAATGTATGCTATACGAAGTTATATTAGAATTCTTAATTA
AGATTTTACCACATTTGTAGAGGTTTTACTTGCTTAAAAAAACCTCCCACATCTCCCCCTGAACCTGAAA
CATAAAATGAATGCAATTGTTGTTGTTAACTTGTTTATTGCAGCTTATAATGGTTACAAATAAAGCAATA
GCATCACAAATTTCACAAATAAAGCATTTTTTTCACTGCATTCTAGTTGTGGTTTGTCCAAACTCATCAA
TGTATCTTATCATGTCTGCTCGAAGCGGCCTTGCTCAGCGGTGGCAGCAGCCAAATCAGCTTGCATGCCT
GCAGGTCGACTCTAGAATTCTATTAACCGGAAATCTCCAGAGTAGACAGCCAGCGCGCGATCTCGCTGCC
GATCAGGTCCGGGTTGTCTTCTTGCAGCAGATTCAGACCCGGGCCGATGTCCACAGCCTTGCAGTTAGGC
AGGCTTTTGGCCAGGCGAGCGGCTTCGGCCGGTGGGATCAGAACGCCTGGGGTGCCCCAGAACAGCAGCT
TCGGGACAGGGGACTGGTGCAGCCAGTCCATGTATTCTTCGACCAGCGCGACGATGTTCGCTGGCTCACC
GGCGATTGGCAGCTCGTTTGGGAAGCGCCACAGTGGCTCGCGGTCAACAGGATTCAGGAACGGCTCGCGG
TAATGGTCCATCTCGACTTCAGTCAGCGGGCGGACGACACCCATCGGCAGCGTACCCTCGATAAAAACGT
TCTGATCGATGATCAGCTTGCGGCCGACGTCGGTGGTGCGGAAGGCCTGGAAGGTCTCGCGGGCAAATTC
TGGCCATTCGTCCCAGGTCGGGATAGGGCGGATGAACTCCATAAATGCAATACCTTTGACGCGCTCTGGA
TTGCGCTTGGCCCAGTGGAAACCCAGAGCGGAGCCCCAGTCGTGAATGACCAGGACGACCTCTTCCAGAC
CCAGGGCTTCGATGAAGGCATCCATGAAGCGGACGTGGTCGTCGAAGAAATAACCCAGGTCTGGTTTGTC
GGATTTGCCCATACCGATCAGGTCTGGAGCAATGCAGCGATGGGTCGGTGCAACATGCGGGATGATGTTG
CGCCACACGTAGGAGGAGGTCGGGTTACCGTGCAGGAACAGCACAGGGGTGCCATCGCGCGGACCAACAT
CGACGTAGTGCATGCGCTCGCCCAGGACTTCCACATAATGGGGGTCGAATGGAAAGCCAGTACCGATTTC
GGATCCATCGTTATCGCTCTGAAAGTACAGATCCTCAGTGGTTGGCTCGAGAGAAACTCTCTTTGCTCGT
ACAAAGTACAAGGCGTTTGTTTTTGGATAGTACTTCACATTCTGTTTCTTGTCCATGAGTCCTCCAAATA
TGATGAGTTCACCCCTGCCTTGTACCACGGTATGCAGGCTGGTTTCAGGAGGTCCAACCACAGAACTGCT
ATTAAATACTTTCCATTTGACCCGCCCCTTCTCCTTGGTGTCTTTAATGTCCAGCACGTACATCTGCATG
GGCTTGCAGTTCATACTCTGGTATAGGGGTTTGCCAACATTTAGGGACTGTGGAGGGTGGTGGCCCAGGC
GGCGAGCAATGGGAGGTAAGGAATGTCCATCTCCTTGGGCAGGCCCTGGGCGAGGGATGGGCACTGTTTC
TCCACTGCTCAAACTCTGGCTCCCAGGAGAGCCTGGAGAAGACCCAAGAGGAGGACTTAGTGCTGCAGAG
GCCGAGGGGCCTTTGGAGGACATCGCTTTGATGGCTTCCAGACTCCGACGCAGGGCACCTGGGGAGACGG
CCCCTGCAAGGGCACTGGCCACGTGAGGTGGGGTATGCACACCATTTGTCTGTTCAGGAGGGTGTCTCAT
ACTTCCCCCAACTGTCCTATTGTCCATGCCATCCATGGGATTACTACTGGAAGCGGGTTTCAGATCCCAA
TTCAGATCTATGGATCCTAATCTCAGATCTTTCTGATCTGGTAGTGATCCTCGTCGGGGGGCCAAAGAAA
GTCCTATTTTCAGGTCGTATCCTTCAGGAGCAGATGGAGTACTTGGAGATATGGCCTGTACAGGACTGTC
CAAAGAAGAGCCACCCACAGCTGCCGTTCCTGGAGACAAACTCCCACCATTGAGGATAGGAGAGCCGTCT
CCTCTGGCTGGGGAAAGGCTCCCTTCCCGGGAACCTGAAGGAGTCTGCCTTTGAGCCCTGGGTCTCAGTG
TTCCCCAGCGGCCGTTAACACAAGGAGCTTCATCCATGCTTCTTACTGGAGACTGAGAGCGGTACTCTCG
GGTTTCAGGAACGAGAGCTGGAGGAGTGGCACTGATAGGTGATGGGCGAGAGTTCAAACTGGGGCTGAGT
GGGGCTCTCCCACTAGGAGCCTGGCTGAAGACCACCACACACTGTCCCACCCGGCAAGCTGGATGGCACC
ACAGTTCTGGGGCCCCATGCTCTTCATTTTCTACCTTGAGTGGCTGCCAGGCCCAAGGACCAGAATGCAT
GTGCAACAACCAAGCATCCTTGAATAGAGCATTGGGACCGCCACACCCTCCGAGGATTAAGATAGTTGCA
TCATCTATGACAATCTGAGATTGGCCACCTCGAGGATGAGGACTGGGGCCAGAGATGTTCGGCTTGGACC
ACGCCCACTGCTCAAGGTCAAGGACCCAGACATCATTGCTCATTTGCCGGGATCCTAAAGAGCCACCAAA
GACAATCATTTTATCATCTATCACACAGGAGGAGTGGCCAGCCATGGGAGGTGGCCCATGGGTTGTCACA
ATGCAGTTCCACCAATTTTTAGAGGGTGAGTAAGTGTGTATTTCATCAAAGAATCTCTCTGGCTGGTGTA
GGGGATAAGGGCTTGGCCGCGTCCAGCCACCAAACAGCACTAGCAAGTCCTTGTACACGACCAGAGTTGC
TCCAGCTTTGGGGGAAGGATAGGACCCTGAAGCCAAAGGTCGGATCCACTCTTTGCTGTTTAGGTCAAGT
CTCCAGAGGTCATTGAAAGCAGCATTGCAGCTGCTCTGGGTACAGCCTCCAAACACATACATAGACTGAT
TAGCATCATAATAGCATGCACTGTGCGAGAAGCGCTGAGTGATTGGGGTTCCAGGATAAGGATAGGTACG
GCTCTCCCACTGAATGTTTCCTTCCTGGACAGCCTTCATGAAACCATGATAACACTGATGGGCTACACCT
TTGATAAGTCGATACCACTGTTTGCAGACAAGGGCCGCAGTTTTGTGTTCCTGATACGGTGAGAGAAAGG
ACAGGATATACTCCAAAACCTCTTCTGGCAGCTCCGACATGGACCTATTATGTCTAGTCTCCTCAGCCTC
CAATACTGGGTGGGGCTCCTCATCTTGATCCATTGTCCCTTCCAGCACAGTTTCTTCCTGGTCCACAGCC
ATGAAACTGTCATCTTCACTGTCCGAGGAGCTGGCCATGGCGATCGCTAGCCCTATAGTGAGTCGTATTA
ATACTCTAGCCTTAAGAGCTGTAATTGAACTGGGAGTGGACACCTGTGGAGAGAAAGGCAAAGTGGATGT
CAGTAAGACCAATAGGTGCCTATCAGAAACGCAAGAGTCTTCTCTGTCTCGACAAGCCCAGTTTCTATTG
GTCTCCTTAAACCTGTCTTGTAACCTTGATACTTACCTGCCCAGTGCCTCACGACCAACTTCTGCAGCTT
AAGTTCGAGACTGTTGTGTCAGAAGCACTGACTGCGTTAGCAATTTAACTGTGATAAACTACCGCAATAA
AGCTTCTAGTGATCTGACGGTTCACTAAACCAGCTCTGCTTATATAGACCTCCCACCGTACACGCCTACC
GCCCATTTGCGTCAACGGGGCGGGGTTATTACGACATTTTGGAAAGTCCCGTTGATTTTGGTGCCAAAAC
AAACTCCCATTGACGTCAATGGGGTGGAGACTTGGAAATCCCCGTGAGTCAAACCGCTATCCACGCCCAT
TGGTGTACTGCCAAAACCGCATCACCATGGTAATAGCGATGACTAATACGTAGATGTACTGCCAAGTAGG
AAAGTCCCGTAAGGTCATGTACTGGGCATAATGCCAGGCGGGCCATTTACCGTCATTGACGTCAATAGGG
GGCGGACTTGGCATATGATACACTTGATGTACTGCCAAGTGGGCAGTTTACCGTAAATACTCCACCCATT
GACGTCAATGGAAAGTCCCTATTGGCGTTACTATGGGAACATACGTCATTATTGACGTCAATGGGCGGGG
GTCGTTGGGCGGTCAGCCAGGCGGGCCATTTACCGTAAGTTATGTAACGCGGAACTCCATATATGGGCTA
TGAACTAATGACCCCGTAATTGATTACTATTAATAACTAGTGGCGCGCCATAATCCTAGGCTCTCGTACG
AAGTCAGCTGATAACGTCGACGTATTGCGGCCGCGGATCATAATCAGCCATACCACATTTGTAGAGGTTT
TACTTGCTTTAAAAAACCTCCCACACCTCCCCCTGAACCTGAAACATAAAATGAATGCAATTGTTGTTGT
TAACTTGTTTATTGCAGCTTATAATGGTTACAAATAAAGCAATAGCATCACAAATTTCACAAATAAAGCA
TTTTTTTCACTGCCGACGTCTTAATTAACGCGTCTTGCGCAGCACCATGGCCTGAAATAACCTCTGAAAG
AGGAACTTGGTTAGGTACCTTCTGAGGCGGAAAGAACCAGCTGTGGAATGTGTGTCAGTTAGGGTGTGGA
AAGTCCCCAGGCTCCCCAGCAGGCAGAAGTATGCAAAGCATGCATCTCAATTAGTCAGCAACCAGGTGTG
GAAAGTCCCCAGGCTCCCCAGCAGGCAGAAGTATGCAAAGCATGCATCTCAATTAGTCAGCAACCATAGT
CCCGCCCCTAACTCCGCCCATCCCGCCCCTAACTCCGCCCAGTTCCGCCCATTCTCCGCCCCATGGCTGA
CTAATTTTTTTTATTTATGCAGAGGCCGAGGCCGCCTCGGCCTCTGAGCTATTCCAGAAGTAGTGAGGAG
GCTTTTTTGGAGGCCTAGGCTTTTGCAAAAAGCTCGATTCTTCTGACACTAGCGCCACCATGGCCAAGCC
TTTGTCTCAAGAAGAATCCACCCTCATTGAAAGAGCAACGGCTACAATCAACAGCATCCCCATCTCTGAA
GACTACAGCGTCGCCAGCGCAGCTCTCTCTAGCGACGGCCGCATCTTCACTGGTGTCAATGTATATCATT
TTACTGGGGGACCTTGTGCAGAACTCGTGGTGCTGGGCACTGCTGCTGCTGCGGCAGCTGGCAACCTGAC
TTGTATCGTCGCGATCGGAAATGAGAACAGGGGCATCTTGAGCCCCTGCGGACGGTGCCGACAGGTGCTT
CTCGATCTGCATCCTGGGATCAAAGCCATAGTGAAGGACAGTGATGGACAGCCGACGGCAGTTGGGATTC
GTGAATTGCTGCCCTCTGGTTATGTGTGGGAGGGCTAAACTCTAGCCATCACGATGGCCGCAATAAAATA
TCTTTATTTTCATTACATCTGTGTGTTGGTTTTTTGTGTGACGATTCCGGACTATAAAAGGATCTAGGTG
AAGATCCTTTTTGATAATCTCATGACCAAAATCCCTTAACGTGAGTTTTCGTTCCACTGAGCGTCAGACC
CCGTAGAAAAGATCAAAGGATCTTC
